Addgene plasmid #40517: pEMB018 / LRRK2_BC_1510_2170
Depositing lab: Michael J Fox Foundation MJFF. Depositing organization: Michael J Fox Foundation.
Backbone
  Vector backbone: pEMB018
  Backbone manufacturer: Emerald
  Vector type: Baculovirus
Growth in bacteria
  Bacterial resistance: Ampicillin, 100 μg/mL
  Growth temperature: 37°C
  Growth strain: Top10
  Copy number: High Copy
Gene/Insert
  Gene/Insert name: LRRK2
  Species: H. sapiens (human)
  Mutation: WT; aa1510_2170
  Entrez Gene: LRRK2 (a.k.a. AURA17, DARDARIN, PARK8, RIPK7, ROCO2)
  Promoter: polH
  Tag / fusion protein: 6xHis (N terminal on insert)
  Cloning method: Restriction Enzyme; 5′ cloning site BamHI (destroyed during cloning); 3′ cloning site HindIII (destroyed during cloning)
  Sequencing primers: 5′ DSP2466For:GAATTTCGTCGACAGATC; 3′ DSP2466Rev:AATAACCCGGATCAGCTT
Terms and licenses: Academic/Nonprofit Terms; Industry Terms
How to cite: pEMB018 / LRRK2_BC_1510_2170 was a gift from Michael J Fox Foundation MJFF (Addgene plasmid # 40517 ; http://n2t.net/addgene:40517 ; RRID:Addgene_40517)
