[The description below was written by a language model from this plasmid's Addgene catalogue record and pLannotate feature annotations shown in this document.]
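Description:
pEMB018 / LRRK2_BC_1510_2170 is a baculovirus transfer plasmid for producing a fragment of human LRRK2 (also known as PARK8 or dardarin) in insect cells. It is built on the Emerald pEMB018 backbone and is maintained in E. coli as a high-copy plasmid through a ColE1/pUC-type origin with ampicillin selection (AmpR under its own bla promoter). An f1 phage origin and a residual lacZα fragment are also present in the bacterial portion of the 9,419 bp sequence.

The payload is a wild-type LRRK2 segment covering amino acids 1510 to 2170, placed downstream of the AcMNPV polyhedrin (polH) promoter, which drives very strong expression late in infection. The catalogue lists a 6xHis tag at the N terminus of the insert. The feature annotation, however, detects a short run of histidine codons (scored as a partial 9xHis match, six residues long) immediately downstream of the LRRK2 coding region, so the tag position differs between the two sources and should be checked against the sequence. The BamHI and HindIII sites used for cloning were destroyed.

Oriented divergently from the polyhedrin promoter, a baculovirus p6.9 late promoter drives E. coli β-glucuronidase (GUS), which can serve as a visual reporter for identifying recombinant virus. The whole expression region is flanked by viral sequences, lef2 and ORF603 on one side and an ORF1629 recombination region on the other. These flanks allow homologous recombination with baculovirus genomic DNA at the polyhedrin locus to generate recombinant virus. The design is consistent with expression and His-affinity purification of this LRRK2 fragment, although the record does not state a specific application.
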