Features (pLannotate 1.2.2; 14 found; start..end, strand, type, name):
    329..453     +  CDS            lef2: baculovirus late expression factor 2
    491..1096    +  CDS            ORF603: baculovirus ORF603 protein
   1167..2972    -  CDS            GUS: β-glucuronidase; uidA (or gusA) from E. coli
   2987..3302    -  promoter       p6.9 promoter: Autographa californica p6.9; baculovirus late basic protein promoter
   3317..3408    +  promoter       polyhedrin promoter: polh from Autographa californica; promoter for the baculovirus polyhedrin gene
   3463..5445    +  CDS            LRRK2 (fragment): LRRK2_HUMAN - Also known as PARK8. Experimental evidence at protein level: Swiss-Prot protein existence level 1. Serine/threonine-protein kinase which phosphorylates a broad range of proteins involved in multiple processes such as neuronal plasticity, autophagy, and vesicle trafficking (PubMed:20949042, PubMed:22012985, PubMed:26824392, PubMed:29125462, PubMed:28720718, PubMed:29127255, PubMed:30398148, PubMed:29212815, PubMed:30635421, PubMed:21850687, PubMed:23395371, PubMed:17114044, PubMed:24687852, PubMed:26014385, PubMed:25201882). Is a key regulator of RAB GTPases by regulating the GTP/
   5469..5486    +  CDS            9xHis (fragment): 9xHis affinity tag
   5523..6880    +  misc_recomb    baculovirus recombination region (ORF1629): contains part of ORF1629
   6878..6955    -  CDS            P61 (fragment): P78_NPVAC - Experimental evidence at protein level: Swiss-Prot protein existence level 1. Plays a role in the transport of the nucleocapsids from the cytoplasm toward the host nucleus together with the host actin- polymerizing Arp2/3 complex. From Autographa californica nuclear polyhedrosis virus (AcMNPV).
   7143..7731    -  rep_origin     ori: high-copy-number ColE1/pMB1/pBR322/pUC origin of replication
   7902..8762    -  CDS            AmpR: β-lactamase; bla; confers resistance to ampicillin, carbenicillin, and related antibiotics
   8763..8867    -  promoter       AmpR promoter: bla
   8894..9349    +  rep_origin     f1 ori (sequence partly withheld): f1 bacteriophage origin of replication; arrow indicates direction of (+) strand synthesis
   9354..1       -  CDS            lacZα (fragment) (across the origin): LacZα fragment of β-galactosidase; lacZ fragment
>Addgene plasmid #40517 | pEMB018 / LRRK2_BC_1510_2170 | depositor full sequence | sequence record 52190 | pEMB018 / LRRK2_BC_1510_2170 sequence 9419 bps
GGAACGGCTCCGCCCACTATTAATGAAATTAAAAATTCCAATTTTAAAAAACGCAGCAAGAGAAACATTT
GTATGAAAGAATGCGTAGAAGGAAAGAAAAATGTCGTCGACATGCTGAACAACAAGATTAATATGCCTCC
GTGTATAAAAAAAATATTGAACGATTTGAAAGAAAACAATGTACCGCGCGGCGGTATGTACAGGAAGAGG
TTTATACTAAACTGTTACATTGCAAACGTGGTTTCGTGTGCCAAGTGTGAAAACCGATGTTTAATCAAGG
CTCTGACGCATTTCTACAACCACGACTCCAAGTGTGTGGGTGAAGTCATGCATCTTTTAATCAAATCCCA
AGATGTGTATAAACCACCAAACTGCCAAAAAATGAAAACTGTCGACAAGCTCTGTCCGTTTGCTGGCAAC
TGCAAGGGTCTCAATCCTATTTGTAATTATTGAATAATAAAACAATTATAAATGCTAAATTTGTTTTTTA
TTAACGATACAAACCAAACGCAACAAGAACATTTGTAGTATTATCTATAATTGAAAACGCGTAGTTATAA
TCGCTGAGGTAATATTTAAAATCATTTTCAAATGATTCACAGTTAATTTGCGACAATATAATTTTATTTT
CACATAAACTAGACGCCTTGTCGTCTTCTTCTTCGTATTCCTTCTCTTTTTCATTTTTCTCTTCATAAAA
ATTAACATAGTTATTATCGTATCCATATATGTATCTATCGTATAGAGTAAATTTTTTGTTGTCATAAATA
TATATGTCTTTTTTAATGGGGTGTATAGTACCGCTGCGCATAGTTTTTCTGTAATTTACAACAGTGCTAT
TTTCTGGTAGTTCTTCGGAGTGTGTTGCTTTAATTATTAAATTTATATAATCAATGAATTTGGGATCGTC
GGTTTTGTACAATATGTTGCCGGCATAGTACGCAGCTTCTTCTAGTTCAATTACACCATTTTTTAGCAGC
ACCGGATTAACATAACTTTCCAAAATGTTGTACGAACCGTTAAACAAAAACAGTTCACCTCCCTTTTCTA
TACTATTGTCTGCGAGCAGTTGTTTGTTGTTAAAAATAACAGCCATTGTAATGAGACGCACAAACTAATA
TCACAAACTGGAAATGTCTATCAATATATAGTTGCTGATCAGATCCTCATTGTTTGCCTCCCTGCTGCGG
TTTTTCACCGAAGTTCATGCCAGTCCAGCGTTTTTGCAGCAGAAAAGCCGCCGACTTCGGTTTGCGGTCG
CGAGTGAAGATCCCTTTCTTGTTACCGCCAACGCGCAATATGCCTTGCGAGGTCGCAAAATCGGCGAAAT
TCCATACCTGTTCACCGACGACGGCGCTGACGCGATCAAAGACGCGGTGATACATATCCAGCCATGCACA
CTGATACTCTTCACTCCACATGTCGGTGTACATTGAGTGCAGCCCGGCTAACGTATCCACGCCGTATTCG
GTGATGATAATCGGCTGATGCAGTTTCTCCTGCCAGGCCAGAAGTTCTTTTTCCAGTACCTTCTCTGCCG
TTTCCAAATCGCCGCTTTGGACATACCATCCGTAATAACGGTTCAGGCACAGCACATCAAAGAGATCGCT
GATGGTATCGGTGTGAGCGTCGCAGAACATTACATTGACGCAGGTGATCGGACGCGTCGGGTCGAGTTTA
CGCGTTGCTTCCGCCAGTGGCGCGAAATATTCCCGTGCACCTTGCGGACGGGTATCCGGTTCGTTGGCAA
TACTCCACATCACCACGCTTGGGTGGTTTTTGTCACGCGCTATCAGCTCTTTAATCGCCTGTAAGTGCGC
TTGCTGAGTTTCCCCGTTGACTGCCTCTTCGCTGTACAGTTCTTTCGGCTTGTTGCCCGCTTCGAAACCA
ATGCCTAAAGAGAGCGAAAAGCCGACAGCAGCAGTTTCATCAATCACCACGATGCCATGTTCATCTGCCC
AGTCGAGCATCTCTTCAGCGTAAGGGTAATGCGAGGTACGGTAGGAGTTGGCCCCAATCCAGTCCATTAA
TGCGTGGTCGTGCACCATCAGCACGTTATCGAATCCTTTGCCACGTAAGTCCGCATCTTCATGACGACCA
AAGCCAGTAAAGTAGAACGGTTTGTGGTTAATCAGGAACTGTTGGCCCTTCACTGCCACTGACCGGATGC
CGACGCGAAGCGGGTAGATATCACACTCTGTCTGGCTTTTGGCTGTGACGCACAGTTCATAGAGATAACC
TTCACCCGGTTGCCAGAGGTGCGGATTCACCACTTGCAAAGTCCCGCTAGTGCCTTGTCCAGTTGCAACC
ACCTGTTGATCCGCATCACGCAGTTCAACGCTGACATCACCATTGGCCACCACCTGCCAGTCAACAGACG
CGTGGTTACAGTCTTGCGCGACATGCGTCACCACGGTGATATCGTCCACCCAGGTGTTCGGCGTGGTGTA
GAGCATTACGCTGCGATGGATTCCGGCATAGTTAAAGAAATCATGGAAGTAAGACTGCTTTTTCTTGCCG
TTTTCGTCGGTAATCACCATTCCCGGCGGGATAGTCTGCCAGTTCAGTTCGTTGTTCACACAAACGGTGA
TACGTACACTTTTCCCGGCAATAACATACGGCGTGACATCGGCTTCAAATGGCGTATAGCCGCCCTGATG
CTCCATCACTTCCTGATTATTGACCCACACTTTGCCGTAATGAGTGACCGCATCGAAACGCAGCACGATA
CGCTGGCCTGCCCAACCTTTCGGTATAAAGACTTCGCGCTGATACCAGACGTTGCCCGCATAATTACGAA
TATCTGCATCGGCGAACTGATCGTTAAAACTGCCTGGCACAGCAATTGCCCGGCTTTCTTGTAACGCGCT
TTCCCACCAACGCTGATCAATTCCACAGTTTTCGCGATCCAGACTGAATGCCCACAGGCCGTCGAGTTTT
TTGATTTCACGGGTTGGGGTTTCTACAGGACGGACCATATTTATAGGTGTAATTTATGTAGCTGTAATTT
TTACCTTATTAATATTTTTTACGCTTTGCATTCGACGACTGAACTCCCAAATATATGTTTAACTCGTCTT
GGTCGTTTGAATTTTTGTTGCTGTGTTTCCTAATATTTTCCATCACCTTAAATATGTTATTGTAATCCTC
AATGTTGAACTTGCAATTGGACACGGCATAGTTTTCCATAGTCGTGTAAAACATGGTATTGGCTGCATTG
TAATACATCCGACTGAGCGGGTACGGATCTATGTGTTTGAGCAGCCTGTTCAAAAACTCTGCATCGTCGC
AAAACGGAATTTCGTCGACAGATCTGATCATGGAGATAATTAAAATGATAACCATCTCGCAAATAAATAA
GTATTTTACTGTTTTCGTAACAGTTTTGTAATAAAAAAACCTATAAATATAGGATCTATGCACCACCATC
ACCACCATCACCACTTGGTGCCCCGCGGATCCAACTTCAAAATTCGCGACCAGCTGGTGGTCGGACAGCT
GATCCCCGACTGCTACGTGGAACTTGAGAAGATCATCCTGAGCGAGCGCAAGAATGTGCCTATCGAGTTT
CCAGTGATCGATCGCAAACGTCTCCTCCAGCTCGTGCGTGAGAATCAGCTGCAGCTCGACGAGAACGAGC
TGCCTCATGCTGTGCACTTCCTTAACGAGTCAGGTGTCCTCCTGCACTTCCAGGACCCGGCTCTCCAGCT
GAGTGACCTCTATTTCGTGGAGCCAAAGTGGCTCTGTAAAATTATGGCTCAAATCCTCACTGTCAAGGTA
GAGGGCTGTCCAAAGCACCCAAAGGGCATCATCTCGCGTCGCGACGTGGAAAAGTTTCTCTCTAAGAAGC
GCAAGTTTCCCAAGAACTACATGAGCCAGTACTTTAAACTGTTGGAGAAGTTCCAGATCGCTCTGCCTAT
CGGCGAAGAGTACCTGTTGGTTCCTTCCTCCCTGTCCGATCACCGCCCCGTGATTGAGCTGCCTCACTGC
GAGAACAGCGAGATTATCATTCGCCTATACGAGATGCCGTACTTTCCGATGGGCTTCTGGTCAAGGCTCA
TCAATCGTCTGCTTGAAATCTCCCCATATATGCTGAGCGGTCGTGAACGCGCTCTGAGGCCAAACCGGAT
GTACTGGCGCCAGGGGATTTACTTGAACTGGTCCCCTGAGGCTTATTGTCTGGTGGGCTCGGAAGTCCTG
GATAACCACCCCGAATCATTCCTGAAGATCACCGTTCCTTCCTGCCGTAAGGGTTGCATTCTATTGGGAC
AGGTGGTGGATCATATCGATTCCCTGATGGAGGAGTGGTTCCCTGGCCTGTTGGAGATCGACATCTGTGG
CGAGGGTGAGACCCTGCTGAAGAAGTGGGCACTCTACAGTTTCAATGACGGCGAAGAACACCAGAAGATT
CTGCTCGACGACCTCATGAAGAAGGCCGAGGAGGGCGACCTGCTCGTGAACCCCGACCAGCCTAGGCTGA
CCATCCCCATCTCCCAGATTGCACCCGACCTTATCCTCGCTGACCTGCCTCGCAACATCATGCTGAACAA
TGACGAGCTGGAGTTTGAACAAGCACCCGAGTTCCTGCTAGGCGACGGCTCTTTCGGTTCAGTTTACCGT
GCTGCTTACGAGGGTGAAGAGGTTGCCGTGAAGATTTTTAACAAGCACACTTCGCTCCGTCTGCTGCGTC
AGGAGCTTGTGGTTCTCTGCCACCTGCACCACCCTTCCCTGATCTCCCTGCTGGCCGCCGGCATTAGGCC
TCGCATGCTAGTGATGGAACTGGCCAGTAAGGGTTCATTGGACCGCCTGCTGCAGCAGGACAAGGCTAGC
CTGACCCGTACGCTCCAGCACCGTATCGCCCTGCATGTGGCCGACGGACTGCGCTACTTGCACAGTGCCA
TGATCATTTATCGCGATCTGAAGCCTCATAATGTTCTTCTGTTCACGCTCTACCCAAACGCAGCTATCAT
TGCCAAAATTGCCGATTACGGCATAGCCCAGTACTGCTGTCGTATGGGTATCAAGACTAGCGAGGGTACA
CCTGGGTTCCGCGCTCCCGAAGTCGCACGCGGGAACGTGATCTACAACCAGCAGGCCGACGTGTACTCGT
TTGGCCTGCTCCTGTATGACATTCTCACTACCGGAGGCCGGATTGTGGAGGGCCTGAAATTTCCCAACGA
GTTCGACGAGCTGGAGATCCAGGGCAAGCTGCCTGACCCCGTGAAGGAGTACGGTTGTGCACCCTGGCCT
ATGGTGGAGAAGCTCATTAAGCAGTGTCTGAAGGAGAACCCTCAGGAACGCCCCACAAGCGCCCAGGTGT
TCGACATTCTAAACTCTGCAGAGTTAGTGTGTCTGACTAGGCGTATCTTACTCCCGAAGAACGTGATCGT
TGAGTGCATGGTGGCAACGCACCACAACTCGCGTAACGCTAGCATCTGGTTAGGATAAAGCTTGCGGCCG
CACTCGAGCACCACCACCACCACCACTAACCTAGGTAGCTGAGCGCATGCAAGCTGATCCGGGTTATTAG
TACATTTATTAAGCGCTAGATTCTGTGCGTTGTTGATTTACAGACAATTGTTGTACGTATTTTAATAATT
CATTAAATTTATAATCTTTAGGGTGGTATGTTAGAGCGAAAATCAAATGATTTTCAGCGTCTTTATATCT
GAATTTAAATATTAAATCCTCAATAGATTTGTAAAATAGGTTTCGATTAGTTTCAAACAAGGGTTGTTTT
TCCGAACCGATGGCTGGACTATCTAATGGATTTTCGCTCAACGCCACAAAACTTGCCAAATCTTGTAGCA
GCAATCTAGCTTTGTCGATATTCGTTTGTGTTTTGTTTTGTAATAAAGGTTCGACGTCGTTCAAAATATT
ATGCGCTTTTGTATTTCTTTCATCACTGTCGTTAGTGTACAATTGACTCGACGTAAACACGTTAAATAGA
GCTTGGACATATTTAACATCGGGCGTGTTAGCTTTATTAGGCCGATTATCGTCGTCGTCCCAACCCTCGT
CGTTAGAAGTTGCTTCCGAAGACGATTTTGCCATAGCCACACGACGCCTATTAATTGTGTCGGCTAACAC
GTCCGCGATCAAATTTGTAGTTGAGCTTTTTGGAATTATTTCTGATTGCGGGCGTTTTTGGGCGGGTTTC
AATCTAACTGTGCCCGATTTTAATTCAGACAACACGTTAGAAAGCGATGGTGCAGGCGGTGGTAACATTT
CAGACGGCAAATCTACTAATGGCGGCGGTGGTGGAGCTGATGATAAATCTACCATCGGTGGAGGCGCAGG
CGGGGCTGGCGGCGGAGGCGGAGGCGGAGGTGGTGGCGGTGATGCAGACGGCGGTTTAGGCTCAAATGTC
TCTTTAGGCAACACAGTCGGCACCTCAACTATTGTACTGGTTTCGGGCGCCGTTTTTGGTTTGACCGGTC
TGAGACGAGTGCGATTTTTTTCGTTTCTAATAGCTTCCAACAATTGTTGTCTGTCGTCTAAAGGTGCAGC
GGGTTGAGGTTCCGTCGGCATTGGTGGAGCGGGCGGCAATTCAGACATCGATGGTGGTGGTGGTGGTGGA
GGCGCTGGAATGTTAGGCACGGGAGAAGGTGGTGGCGGCGGTGCCGCCGGTATAATTTGTTCTGGTTTAG
TTTGTTCGCGCACGATTGTGGGCACCGGCGCAGGCGCCGCTGGCTGCACAACGGAAGGTCGTCTGCTTCG
AGGCAGCGCTTGGGGTGGTGGCAATTCAATATTATAATTGGAATACAAATCGTAAAAATCTGCTATAAGC
ATTGTAATTTCGCTATCGTTTACCGTGCCGATATTTAACAACCGCTCAATGTAAGCAATTGTATTGTAAA
GAGATTGTCTCAAGCTCGGATCGATCCCGCACGCCGATAACAAGCCTTTTCATTTTTACTACAGCATTGT
AGTGGCGAGACACTTCGCTGTCGTCGAGGTTTAAACGCTTCCTCGCTCACTGACTCGCTGCGCTCGGTCG
TTCGGCTGCGGCGAGCGGTATCAGCTCACTCAAAGGCGGTAATACGGTTATCCACAGAATCAGGGGATAA
CGCAGGAAAGAACATGTGAGCAAAAGGCCAGCAAAAGGCCAGGAACCGTAAAAAGGCCGCGTTGCTGGCG
TTTTTCCATAGGCTCCGCCCCCCTGACGAGCATCACAAAAATCGACGCTCAAGTCAGAGGTGGCGAAACC
CGACAGGACTATAAAGATACCAGGCGTTTCCCCCTGGAAGCTCCCTCGTGCGCTCTCCTGTTCCGACCCT
GCCGCTTACCGGATACCTGTCCGCCTTTCTCCCTTCGGGAAGCGTGGCGCTTTCTCATAGCTCACGCTGT
AGGTATCTCAGTTCGGTGTAGGTCGTTCGCTCCAAGCTGGGCTGTGTGCACGAACCCCCCGTTCAGCCCG
ACCGCTGCGCCTTATCCGGTAACTATCGTCTTGAGTCCAACCCGGTAAGACACGACTTATCGCCACTGGC
AGCAGCCACTGGTAACAGGATTAGCAGAGCGAGGTATGTAGGCGGTGCTACAGAGTTCTTGAAGTGGTGG
CCTAACTACGGCTACACTAGAAGGACAGTATTTGGTATCTGCGCTCTGCTGAAGCCAGTTACCTTCGGAA
AAAGAGTTGGTAGCTCTTGATCCGGCAAACAAACCACCGCTGGTAGCGGTGGTTTTTTTGTTTGCAAGCA
GCAGATTACGCGCAGAAAAAAAGGATCTCAAGAAGATCCTTTGATCTTTTCTACGGGGTCTGACGCTCAG
TGGAACGAAAACTCACGTTAAGGGATTTTGGTCATGAGATTATCAAAAAGGATCTTCACCTAGATCCTTT
TAAATTAAAAATGAAGTTTTAAATCAATCTAAAGTATATATGAGTAAACTTGGTCTGACAGTTACCAATG
CTTAATCAGTGAGGCACCTATCTCAGCGATCTGTCTATTTCGTTCATCCATAGTTGCCTGACTCCCCGTC
GTGTAGATAACTACGATACGGGAGGGCTTACCATCTGGCCCCAGTGCTGCAATGATACCGCGAGACCCAC
GCTCACCGGCTCCAGATTTATCAGCAATAAACCAGCCAGCCGGAAGGGCCGAGCGCAGAAGTGGTCCTGC
AACTTTATCCGCCTCCATCCAGTCTATTAATTGTTGCCGGGAAGCTAGAGTAAGTAGTTCGCCAGTTAAT
AGTTTGCGCAACGTTGTTGCCATTGCTACAGGCATCGTGGTGTCACGCTCGTCGTTTGGTATGGCTTCAT
TCAGCTCCGGTTCCCAACGATCAAGGCGAGTTACATGATCCCCCATGTTGTGCAAAAAAGCGGTTAGCTC
CTTCGGTCCTCCGATCGTTGTCAGAAGTAAGTTGGCCGCAGTGTTATCACTCATGGTTATGGCAGCACTG
CATAATTCTCTTACTGTCATGCCATCCGTAAGATGCTTTTCTGTGACTGGTGAGTACTCAACCAAGTCAT
TCTGAGAATAGTGTATGCGGCGACCGAGTTGCTCTTGCCCGGCGTCAATACGGGATAATACCGCGCCACA
TAGCAGAACTTTAAAAGTGCTCATCATTGGAAAACGTTCTTCGGGGCGAAAACTCTCAAGGATCTTACCG
CTGTTGAGATCCAGTTCGATGTAACCCACTCGTGCACCCAACTGATCTTCAGCATCTTTTACTTTCACCA
GCGTTTCTGGGTGAGCAAAAACAGGAAGGCAAAATGCCGCAAAAAAGGGAATAAGGGCGACACGGAAATG
TTGAATACTCATACTCTTCCTTTTTCAATATTATTGAAGCATTTATCAGGGTTATTGTCTCATGAGCGGA
TACATATTTGAATGTATTTAGAAAAATAAACAAATAGGGGTTCCGCGCACATTTCCCCGAAAAGTGCCAC
CTG
[124 nt withheld, positions 8894-9017]
C
[91 nt withheld, positions 9019-9109]
A
[49 nt withheld, positions 9111-9159]
CCTTTGACGTTGGAGTCCACGTTCTTT
[37 nt withheld, positions 9187-9223]
ACCCTATCTCGGTCTATTCTTTTGATTTATAAGGGATTTTGCCGATTTCGGCCTATTGGTTAAAAAATGA
GCTGATTTAACAAAAATTTAACGCGAATTTTAACAAAATATTAACGTTTACAATTTCCCATTCGCCATTC
AGGCTGCGCAACTGTTGGGAAGGGCGATCGGTGCGGGCCTCTTCGCTATTACGCCA
