>Addgene plasmid #40517 | pEMB018 / LRRK2_BC_1510_2170 | addgene partial sequence | sequence record 54002 | DSP2466For 5'-GAATTTCGTCGACAGATC-3'
CCATCTCGCAATAAATAAGTATTTTACTGTTTTCGTAACAGTTTTGTAATAAAAAAACCTATAAATATAG
GATCTATGCACCACCATCACCACCATCACCACTTGGTGCCCCGCGGATCCAACTTCAAAATTCGCGACCA
GCTGGTGGTCGGACAGCTGATCCCCGACTGCTACGTGGAACTTGAGAAGATCATCCTGAGCGAGCGCAAG
AATGTGCCTATCGAGTTTCCAGTGATCGATCGCAAACGTCTCCTCCAGCTCGTGCGTGAGAATCAGCTGC
AGCTCGACGAGAACGAGCTGCCTCATGCTGTGCACTTCCTTAACGAGTCAGGTGTCCTCCTGCACTTCCA
GGACCCGGCTCTCCAGCTGAGTGACCTCTATTTCGTGGAGCCAAAGTGGCTCTGTAAAATTATGGCTCAA
ATCCTCACTGTCAAGGTAGAGGGCTGTCCAAAGCACCCAAAGGGCATCATCTCGCGTCGCGACGTGGAAA
AGTTTCTCTCTAAGAAGCGCAAGTTTCCCAAGAACTACATGAGCCAGTACTTTAAACTGTTGGAGAAGTT
CCAGATCGCTCTGCCTATCGGCGAAGAGTACCTGTTGGTTCCTTCCTCCCTGTCCGATCACCGCCCCGTG
ATTGAGCTGCCTCACTGCGAGAACAGCGAGATTATCATTCGCCTATACGAGATGCCGTACTTTCCGATGG
GCTTCTGGTCAAGGCTCATCAATCGTCTGCTTGAAATCTCCCCATATATGCTGAGCGGTCGTGAACGCGC
TCTGAGGCCAAACCGGATGTACTGGCGCCAGGGGATTTACTTGAACTGGTCCCCTGAGGCTTATTGTCTG
GTGGGCTCGGAAGTCCTGGATAACCACCCCGAATCATTCCTGAAGATCACCGTTCCTTCCTGCCGTAAGG
GTTGCATTCTATTGGGACAG
