>Addgene plasmid #40517 | pEMB018 / LRRK2_BC_1510_2170 | addgene partial sequence | sequence record 54003 | DSP2466Rev 5'-AATAACCCGGATCAGCTT-3'
GGTGGTGGTGGTGCTCGAGTGCGGCCGCAAGCTTTATCCTAACCAGATGCTAGCGTTACGCGAGTTGTGG
TGCGTTGCCACCATGCACTCAACGATCACGTTCTTCGGGAGTAAGATACGCCTAGTCAGACACACTAACT
CTGCAGAGTTTAGAATGTCGAACACCTGGGCGCTTGTGGGGCGTTCCTGAGGGTTCTCCTTCAGACACTG
CTTAATGAGCTTCTCCACCATAGGCCAGGGTGCACAACCGTACTCCTTCACGGGGTCAGGCAGCTTGCCC
TGGATCTCCAGCTCGTCGAACTCGTTGGGAAATTTCAGGCCCTCCACAATCCGGCCTCCGGTAGTGAGAA
TGTCATACAGGAGCAGGCCAAACGAGTACACGTCGGCCTGCTGGTTGTAGATCACGTTCCCGCGTGCGAC
TTCGGGAGCGCGGAACCCAGGTGTACCCTCGCTAGTCTTGATACCCATACGACAGCAGTACTGGGCTATG
CCGTAATCGGCAATTTTGGCAATGATAGCTGCGTTTGGGTAGAGCGTGAACAGAAGAACATTATGAGGCT
TCAGATCGCGATAAATGATCATGGCACTGTGCAAGTAGCGCAGTCCGTCGGCCACATGCAGGGCGATACG
GTGCTGGAGCGTACGGGTCAGGCTAGCCTTGTCCTGCTGCAGCAGGCGGTCCAATGAACCCTTACTGGCC
AGTTCCATCACTAGCATGCGAGGCCTAATGCCGGCGGCCAGCAGGGAGATCAGGGAAGGGTGGTGCAGGT
GGCAGAGAACCACAAGCTCCTGACGCAGCAGACGGAGCGAAGTGTGCTTGTTAAAAATCTTCACGGCAAC
CTCTTCACCCTCGTAAGCAGCACGGTAAACTGAACCGAAAGAGC
